Addgene plasmid #140888: EGFP-Rab19
Purpose: Expression of zebrafish GFP-tagged Rab19 in mammalian cells.
Depositing lab: Rob Parton. Depositing organization: University of Queensland, Institute for Molecular Bioscience. Publication: In vivo cell biological screening identifies an endocytic capture mechanism for T-tubule formation. Hall TE, Martel N, Ariotti N, Xiong Z, Lo HP, Ferguson C, Rae J, Lim YW, Parton RG. Nat Commun. 2020 Jul 24;11(1):3711. doi: 10.1038/s41467-020-17486-w. PubMed 32709891.
Backbone
  Vector backbone: pCSDEST2 (Addgene 22424)
  Vector type: Mammalian Expression
Growth in bacteria
  Bacterial resistance: Ampicillin, 100 μg/mL
  Growth temperature: 37°C
  Growth strain: DH5alpha
  Copy number: High Copy
Gene/Insert
  Gene/Insert name: Rab19
  Species: D. rerio (zebrafish)
  Entrez Gene: rab19
  Tag / fusion protein: EGFP (N terminal on insert)
Terms and licenses: Academic/Nonprofit Terms; Industry Terms: Not Available to Industry
How to cite: EGFP-Rab19 was a gift from Rob Parton (Addgene plasmid # 140888 ; http://n2t.net/addgene:140888 ; RRID:Addgene_140888)
