[The description below was written by a language model from this plasmid's Addgene catalogue record and pLannotate feature annotations shown in this document.]
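Description:
EGFP-Rab19 is a mammalian expression plasmid built on the pCSDEST2 backbone, a Gateway destination derivative of the pCS2-type vectors, and encodes zebrafish (Danio rerio) Rab19 carrying an N-terminal EGFP tag. The full sequenced record is about 5.7 kb. It is maintained in E. coli as a high-copy plasmid through a ColE1/pUC-type origin and selected with ampicillin via the β-lactamase gene. An f1 origin and remnants of the lac region (lac promoter/operator, lacZα and lacI fragments) are also present as backbone carry-over.

Expression is driven by the simian cytomegalovirus IE94 enhancer/promoter, a strong constitutive promoter that works in mammalian cells and is also widely used in zebrafish and Xenopus embryos. Transcripts are terminated by an SV40 polyadenylation signal. An SP6 promoter sits just downstream of the CMV element, a standard pCS2 feature that permits in vitro synthesis of sense mRNA. T7 (fragment) and T3 promoters lie on the opposite strand beyond the insert. The coding cassette shows the footprint of multisite Gateway assembly: attB1, the EGFP open reading frame, attB2, the Rab19 open reading frame and attB3, so the fluorescent protein and the GTPase were joined as separate entry modules, with the attB2 scar and adjoining sequence lying between them. The annotation software labelled the Rab19 region by similarity to human RAB19, but the catalogue record specifies the zebrafish gene.

The construct is intended for visualising the subcellular localisation of Rab19, a small Rab-family GTPase, in live or fixed cells. It was deposited in connection with an in vivo cell biological screen investigating T-tubule formation.
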