Features (pLannotate 1.2.2; 19 found; start..end, strand, type, name):
     61..1038    +  promoter       CMV IE94 promoter: enhancer/promoter region of simian cytomegalovirus major immediate early transcription unit IE94
   1073..1091    +  promoter       SP6 promoter: promoter for bacteriophage SP6 RNA polymerase
   1146..1170    +  protein_bind   attB1: mutant version of attB; recombination site for the Gateway® BP reaction BP Clonase™
   1177..1893    +  CDS            EGFP: EGFP is a basic (constitutively fluorescent) green fluorescent protein published in 1996, derived from Aequorea victoria. It is reported to be a rapidly-maturing weak dimer with moderate acid sensitivity.
   1895..1919    -  protein_bind   attB2: mutant version of attB; recombination site for the Gateway® BP reaction BP Clonase™
   2113..2757    +  CDS            RAB19: RAB19_HUMAN - Also known as RAB19B. Experimental evidence at protein level: Swiss-Prot protein existence level 1. From Homo sapiens (Human).
   2761..2781    -  protein_bind   attB3: mutant version of attB; core recombination site for the Gateway® BP reaction BP Clonase™
   2799..2816    -  promoter       T7 promoter (fragment): promoter for bacteriophage T7 RNA polymerase
   2821..2955    -  polyA_signal   SV40 poly(A) signal: SV40 polyadenylation signal
   3068..3086    -  promoter       T3 promoter: promoter for bacteriophage T3 RNA polymerase
   3131..3147    -  protein_bind   lac operator: The lac repressor binds to the lac operator to inhibit transcription in E. coli. This inhibition can be relieved by adding lactose or isopropyl-β-D-thiogalactopyranoside (IPTG). lac repressor encoded by lacI
   3155..3185    -  promoter       lac promoter: promoter for the E. coli lac operon
   3200..3221    -  protein_bind   CAP binding site: CAP binding activates transcription in the presence of cAMP. E. coli catabolite activator protein
   3234..3326    -  CDS            lacI (fragment): lac repressor; lacI; The lac repressor binds to the lac operator to inhibit transcription in E. coli. This inhibition can be relieved by adding lactose or isopropyl-β-D-thiogalactopyranoside (IPTG).
   3509..4097    -  rep_origin     ori: high-copy-number ColE1/pMB1/pBR322/pUC origin of replication
   4268..5128    -  CDS            AmpR: β-lactamase; bla; confers resistance to ampicillin, carbenicillin, and related antibiotics
   5129..5233    -  promoter       AmpR promoter: bla
   5286..5714    -  rep_origin     f1 ori (sequence partly withheld): f1 bacteriophage origin of replication; arrow indicates direction of (+) strand synthesis
   5719..54      -  CDS            lacZα (fragment) (across the origin): LacZα fragment of β-galactosidase; lacZ fragment
>Addgene plasmid #140888 | EGFP-Rab19 | addgene full sequence | sequence record 326580 | Addgene NGS Result
CTGCGCAACTGTTGGGAAGGGCGATCGGTGCGGGCCTCTTCGCTATTACGCCAGTCGACCGCCAATTCAA
TATGGCGTATATGGACTCATGCCAATTCAATATGGTGGATCTGGACCTGTGCCAATTCAATATGGCGTAT
ATGGACTCGTGCCAATTCAATATGGTGGATCTGGACCCCAGCCAATTCAATATGGCGGACTTGGCACCAT
GCCAATTCAATATGGCGGACCTGGCACTGTGCCAACTGGGGAGGGGTCTACTTGGCACGGTGCCAAGTTT
GAGGAGGGGTCTTGGCCCTGTGCCAAGTCCGCCATATTGAATTGGCATGGTGCCAATAATGGCGGCCATA
TTGGCTATATGCCAGGATCAATATATAGGCAATATCCAATATGGCCCTATGCCAATATGGCTATTGGCCA
GGTTCAATACTATGTATTGGCCCTATGCCATATAGTATTCCATATATGGGTTTTCCTATTGACGTAGATA
GCCCCTCCCAATGGGCGGTCCCATATACCATATATGGGGCTTCCTAATACCGCCCATAGCCACTCCCCCA
TTGACGTCAATGGTCTCTATATATGGTCTTTCCTATTGACGTCATATGGGCGGTCCTATTGACGTATATG
GCGCCTCCCCCATTGACGTCAATTACGGTAAATGGCCCGCCTGGCTCAATGCCCATTGACGTCAATAGGA
CCACCCACCATTGACGTCAATGGGATGGCTCATTGCCCATTCATATCCGTTCTCACGCCCCCTATTGACG
TCAATGACGGTAAATGGCCCACTTGGCAGTACATCAATATCTATTAATAGTAACTTGGCAAGTACATTAC
TATTGGAAGTACGCCAGGGTACATTGGCAGTACTCCCATTGACGTCAATGGCGGTAAATGGCCCGCGATG
GCTGCCAAGTACATCCCCATTGACGTCAATGGGGAGGGGCAATGACGCAAATGGGCGTTCCATTGACGTA
AATGGGCGGTAGGCGTGCCTAATGGGAGGTCTATATAAGCAATGCTCGTTTAGGGAACCGCCATTCTGCC
TGGGGACGTCGGAGCAAGCTTGATTTAGGTGACACTATAGAATACAAGCTACTTGTTCTTTTTGCAGGAT
CCCATCGATTCGAATTCAAGGATCAACAAGTTTGTACAAAAAAGCAGGCTGCCACCATGGTGAGCAAGGG
CGAGGAGCTGTTCACCGGGGTGGTGCCCATCCTGGTCGAGCTGGACGGCGACGTAAACGGCCACAAGTTC
AGCGTGTCCGGCGAGGGCGAGGGCGATGCCACCTACGGCAAGCTGACCCTGAAGTTCATCTGCACCACCG
GCAAGCTGCCCGTGCCCTGGCCCACCCTCGTGACCACCCTGACCTACGGCGTGCAGTGCTTCAGCCGCTA
CCCCGACCACATGAAGCAGCACGACTTCTTCAAGTCCGCCATGCCCGAAGGCTACGTCCAGGAGCGCACC
ATCTTCTTCAAGGACGACGGCAACTACAAGACCCGCGCCGAGGTGAAGTTCGAGGGCGACACCCTGGTGA
ACCGCATCGAGCTGAAGGGCATCGACTTCAAGGAGGACGGCAACATCCTGGGGCACAAGCTGGAGTACAA
CTACAACAGCCACAACGTCTATATCATGGCCGACAAGCAGAAGAACGGCATCAAGGTGAACTTCAAGATC
CGCCACAACATCGAGGACGGCAGCGTGCAGCTCGCCGACCACTACCAGCAGAACACCCCCATCGGCGACG
GCCCCGTGCTGCTGCCCGACAACCACTACCTGAGCACCCAGTCCGCCCTGAGCAAAGACCCCAACGAGAA
GCGCGATCACATGGTCCTGCTGGAGTTCGTGACCGCCGCCGGGATCACTCTCGGCATGGACGAGCTGTAC
AAGCACCCAGCTTTCTTGTACAAAGTGGTGCTGTTCTACCGAGCAAAGGTCACCTTTCAAGACAGCACTG
TTTGTGCTCGATTTCACTCGTACTTTAAAAACTGTTTATCTACAGCAGACAGGGAAAGACTGGGGTTTTC
TCCTAGCATTAGCTTTGTGTGTGTTTGTGTTTGTGCAGACGGAGATGCAGTGGTGCAGGACGTCTCTTTT
CCAGGTATACAGTCCGCAGGGCGAGAGGACGAGGAGCGCTGTGATTTTCTGTTCAAGATCATCCTGATTG
GGGACAGTAATGTGGGGAAGACCTGTGTTATCCAGAGCTTCAGGTCAGCAGAGGTCACTGAACTGCAGCA
CAACACTATTGGAGTGGATTTTACCGTGCGCAGCATGGATGTTGACGGCAGGAGAGTCAAGATGCAGGTG
TGGGACACGGCGGGACAGGAGCGTTTCCGCACCATCACTCAGAGCTATTATCGCAGTGCTCATGGCGCTA
TGATTGCGTATGATCTGAGCCGCCGCGACACCTTCGACTCTCTGCCACACTGGATTCAGGCGCTGGAGCA
GTACGGAGCTGCCAGCCTCGTCCTCGTACTCATCGGTAATAAGTGTGATCTGGAGGCGCAGCGGCAGGTG
CTGTTCGAGGACGCCTGTACGCTAGCGGAGCGCAGTGGTGCTCTGGCCGCTTTAGAAACATCCGCCAAAC
ACCATCACAACATCGAGGAGGCTTTCCAACTGATGGCCAGAGAACTCTTAGTGCGACACGGAGGAATACA
TTATCAGGACAACCAATCAGATTCACCCACCGTCTACCTGCACTCTGACTCACACCCAATCGAAGGAGAA
CAGTTGGAGAAAAGGTCATGTGACTGCTAACAACTTTATTATACATAGTTGCACTCGAGCCTCTAGAACT
ATAGTGAGTCGTATTACGTAGATCCAGACATGATAAGATACATTGATGAGTTTGGACAAACCACAACTAG
AATGCAGTGAAAAAAATGCTTTATTTGTGAAATTTGTGATGCTATTGCTTTATTTGTAACCATTATAAGC
TGCAATAAACAAGTTAACAACAACAATTGCATTCATTTTATGTTTCAGGTTCAGGGGGAGGTGTGGGAGG
TTTTTTAATTCGCGGCCGCGGCGCCAATGCATTGGGCCCGGTACCCAGCTTTTGTTCCCTTTAGTGAGGG
TTAATTGCGCGCTTGGCGTAATCATGGTCATAGCTGTTTCCTGTGTGAAATTGTTATCCGCTCACAATTC
CACACAACATACGAGCCGGGAGCATAAAGTGTAAAGCCTGGGGTGCCTAATGAGTGAGCTAACTCACATT
AATTGCGTTGCGCTCACTGCCCGCTTTCCAGTCGGGAAACCTGTCGTGCCAGCTGCATTAATGAATCGGC
CAACGCGCGGGGAGAGGCGGTTTGCGTATTGGGCGCTCTTCCGCTTCCTCGCTCACTGACTCGCTGCGCT
CGGTCGTTCGGCTGCGGCGAGCGGTATCAGCTCACTCAAAGGCGGTAATACGGTTATCCACAGAATCAGG
GGATAACGCAGGAAAGAACATGTGAGCAAAAGGCCAGCAAAAGGCCAGGAACCGTAAAAAGGCCGCGTTG
CTGGCGTTTTTCCATAGGCTCCGCCCCCCTGACGAGCATCACAAAAATCGACGCTCAAGTCAGAGGTGGC
GAAACCCGACAGGACTATAAAGATACCAGGCGTTTCCCCCTGGAAGCTCCCTCGTGCGCTCTCCTGTTCC
GACCCTGCCGCTTACCGGATACCTGTCCGCCTTTCTCCCTTCGGGAAGCGTGGCGCTTTCTCATAGCTCA
CGCTGTAGGTATCTCAGTTCGGTGTAGGTCGTTCGCTCCAAGCTGGGCTGTGTGCACGAACCCCCCGTTC
AGCCCGACCGCTGCGCCTTATCCGGTAACTATCGTCTTGAGTCCAACCCGGTAAGACACGACTTATCGCC
ACTGGCAGCAGCCACTGGTAACAGGATTAGCAGAGCGAGGTATGTAGGCGGTGCTACAGAGTTCTTGAAG
TGGTGGCCTAACTACGGCTACACTAGAAGAACAGTATTTGGTATCTGCGCTCTGCTGAAGCCAGTTACCT
TCGGAAAAAGAGTTGGTAGCTCTTGATCCGGCAAACAAACCACCGCTGGTAGCGGTGGTTTTTTTGTTTG
CAAGCAGCAGATTACGCGCAGAAAAAAAGGATCTCAAGAAGATCCTTTGATCTTTTCTACGGGGTCTGAC
GCTCAGTGGAACGAAAACTCACGTTAAGGGATTTTGGTCATGAGATTATCAAAAAGGATCTTCACCTAGA
TCCTTTTAAATTAAAAATGAAGTTTTAAATCAATCTAAAGTATATATGAGTAAACTTGGTCTGACAGTTA
CCAATGCTTAATCAGTGAGGCACCTATCTCAGCGATCTGTCTATTTCGTTCATCCATAGTTGCCTGACTC
CCCGTCGTGTAGATAACTACGATACGGGAGGGCTTACCATCTGGCCCCAGTGCTGCAATGATACCGCGAG
ACCCACGCTCACCGGCTCCAGATTTATCAGCAATAAACCAGCCAGCCGGAAGGGCCGAGCGCAGAAGTGG
TCCTGCAACTTTATCCGCCTCCATCCAGTCTATTAATTGTTGCCGGGAAGCTAGAGTAAGTAGTTCGCCA
GTTAATAGTTTGCGCAACGTTGTTGCCATTGCTACAGGCATCGTGGTGTCACGCTCGTCGTTTGGTATGG
CTTCATTCAGCTCCGGTTCCCAACGATCAAGGCGAGTTACATGATCCCCCATGTTGTGCAAAAAAGCGGT
TAGCTCCTTCGGTCCTCCGATCGTTGTCAGAAGTAAGTTGGCCGCAGTGTTATCACTCATGGTTATGGCA
GCACTGCATAATTCTCTTACTGTCATGCCATCCGTAAGATGCTTTTCTGTGACTGGTGAGTACTCAACCA
AGTCATTCTGAGAATAGTGTATGCGGCGACCGAGTTGCTCTTGCCCGGCGTCAATACGGGATAATACCGC
GCCACATAGCAGAACTTTAAAAGTGCTCATCATTGGAAAACGTTCTTCGGGGCGAAAACTCTCAAGGATC
TTACCGCTGTTGAGATCCAGTTCGATGTAACCCACTCGTGCACCCAACTGATCTTCAGCATCTTTTACTT
TCACCAGCGTTTCTGGGTGAGCAAAAACAGGAAGGCAAAATGCCGCAAAAAAGGGAATAAGGGCGACACG
GAAATGTTGAATACTCATACTCTTCCTTTTTCAATATTATTGAAGCATTTATCAGGGTTATTGTCTCATG
AGCGGATACATATTTGAATGTATTTAGAAAAATAAACAAATAGGGGTTCCGCGCACATTTCCCCGAAAAG
TGCCACCTAAATTGTAAGCGTTAATATTTTGTTAAAATTCGCGTTAAATTTTTGTTAAATCAGCTCATTT
TTTAACCAATAGGCCGAAATCGGCAAAATCCCTTATAAATCAAAAGAATAGACCGAGATAGGGT
[37 nt withheld, positions 5385-5421]
AAAGAACGTGGACTCCAACGTCAAAGG
[49 nt withheld, positions 5449-5497]
T
[91 nt withheld, positions 5499-5589]
G
[124 nt withheld, positions 5591-5714]
CCCATTCGCCATTCAGG
